>Addgene plasmid #54100 | mEmerald-FYN2-N-10 | depositor partial sequence | sequence record 84274 | insert sequence
CCCATGCAGTGACGTCAGATCCGCTAGCGCCACCATGGGCTGTGTGCAATGTAAGGATAAAGAAGCAACA
AAACTGACGGAGGAGAGGGACGGCAGCCTGAACCAGAGCTCTGGGTACCGCTATGGCACAGACCCCACCC
CTCAGCACTACCCCAGCTTCGGTGTGACCTCCATCCCCAACTACAACAACTTCCACGCAGCCGGGGGCCA
AGGACTCACCGTCTTTGGAGGTGTGAACTCTTCGTCTCATACGGGGACCTTGCGTACGAGAGGAGGAACA
GGAGTGACACTCTTTGTGGCCCTTTATGACTATGAAGCACGGACAGAAGATGACCTGAGTTTTCACAAAG
GAGAAAAATTTCAAATATTGAACAGCTCGGAAGGAGATTGGTGGGAAGCCCGCTCCTTGACAACTGGAGA
GACAGGTTACATTCCCAGCAATTATGTGGCTCCAGTTGACTCTATCCAGGCAGAAGAGTGGTACTTTGGA
AAACTTGGCCGAAAAGATGCTGAGCGACAGCTATTGTCCTTTGGAAACCCAAGAGGTACCTTTCTTATCC
GCGAGAGTGAAACCACCAAAGGTGCCTATTCACTTTCTATCCGTGATTGGGATGATATGAAAGGAGACCA
TGTCAAACATTATAAAATTCGCAAACTTGACAATGGTGGATACTACATTACCACCCGGGCCCAGTTTGAA
ACACTTCAGCAGCTTGTACAACATTACTCAGAGAGAGCTGCAGGTCTCTGCTGCCGCCTAGTAGTTCCCT
GTCACAAAGGGATGCCAAGGCTTACCGATCTGTCTGTCAAAACCAAAGAT
[807 nt withheld, positions 821-1627]
CAACCTGGTGAAAACCTGGCATCCAGCGGGGATCCACCGGTCGCCACCATGGTGAGCAAGGGCGAGGAGC
TGTTCACCGGGGTGGTGCCCATCCTGGTCGAGCTGGACGGCGACGTAAACGGCCACAAGTTCAGCGTGTC
CGGCGAGGGCGAGGGCGATGCCACCTACGGCAAGCTGACCCTGAAGTTCATCTGCACCACCGGCAAGCTG
CCCGTGCCCTGGCCCACCCTCGTGACCACCTTGACCTACGGCGTGCAGTGCTTCGCCCGCTACCCCGACC
ACATGAAGCAGCACGACTTCTTCAAGTCCGCCATGCCCGAAGGCTACGTCCAGGAGCGCACCATCTTCTT
CAAGGACGACGGCAACTACAAGACCCGCGCCGAGGTGAAGTTCGAGGGCGACACCCTGGTGAACCGCATC
GAGCTGAAGGGCATCGACTTCAAGGAGGACGGCAACATCCTGGGGCACAAGCTGGAGTACAACTACAACA
GCCACAAGGTCTATATCACCGCCGACAAGCAGAAGAACGGCATCAAGGTGAACTTCAAGACCCGCCACAA
CATCGAGGACGGCAGCGTGCAGCTCGCCGACCACTACCAGCAGAACACCCCCATCGGCGACGGCCCCGTG
CTGCTGCCCGACAACCACTACCTGAGCACCCAGTCCAAGCTGAGCAAAGACCCCAACGAGAAGCGCGATC
ACATGGTCCTGCTGGAGTTCGTGACCGCCGCCGGGATCACTCTCGGCATGGACGAGCTGTACAAGTAAGC
GGCCGCGACTCTAGATCATAATCAGCCATACCACATTGAGAGTTGCAC
