>Addgene plasmid #54100 | mEmerald-FYN2-N-10 | addgene partial sequence | sequence record 91752 | EGFP-N 5'-CGTCGCCGTCCAGCTCGACCAG-3'
CCTTGCTCACCATGGTGGCGACCGGTGGATCCCCGCTGGATGCCAGGTTTTCACCAGGTTG
[745 nt withheld, positions 62-806]
