[The description below was written by a language model from this plasmid's Addgene catalogue record.]
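Description:
mEmerald-FYN2-N-10 is a mammalian expression plasmid built on the mEmerald-N1 backbone (about 4.75 kb without the insert), designed to produce human FYN as a fluorescent fusion protein. The insert, listed as FYN2 and referenced to a human FYN transcript, encodes the Src-family tyrosine kinase also known as p59-FYN, SLK or SYN. It is placed upstream of the fluorescent protein coding sequence, so mEmerald is fused to the C terminus of the kinase. The "N-10" in the name probably indicates an N1-type arrangement with a 10-residue linker between the two partners, but the record does not state this. Transcription is driven by the CMV promoter, which gives strong constitutive expression in most mammalian cell lines. The use of an SV40pA sequencing primer suggests an SV40 polyadenylation signal downstream of the fusion.

The plasmid is propagated in E. coli as a high-copy vector under kanamycin selection. It also carries a neomycin resistance marker, so transfected mammalian cells can be selected with G418 to derive stable lines. mEmerald is a bright green GFP derivative, with excitation at 487 nm and emission at 509 nm as recorded. The depositor describes the expected localization as that of a membrane-associated kinase. Leaving the N terminus of FYN free is consistent with this, since Src-family kinases are anchored to membranes through N-terminal lipid modification. The construct is intended mainly as a localization marker for live- or fixed-cell fluorescence imaging of FYN at membranes. The cloning method is not recorded, and no feature table was provided, so the remaining backbone elements cannot be confirmed.
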