Addgene plasmid #54100: mEmerald-FYN2-N-10
Purpose: Localization: Membrane Associated Kinase, Excitation: 487, Emission: 509
Depositing lab: Michael Davidson. Depositing organization: Florida State University, Tallahassee.
Backbone
  Vector backbone: mEmerald-N1
  Backbone size w/o insert (bp): 4750
  Vector type: Mammalian Expression
  Selectable markers: Neomycin (select with G418)
Growth in bacteria
  Bacterial resistance: Kanamycin, 50 μg/mL
  Growth temperature: 37°C
  Growth strain: DH5alpha
  Copy number: High Copy
Gene/Insert
  Gene/Insert name: FYN2 (alt name: NM_002037.5)
  Species: H. sapiens (human)
  Entrez Gene: FYN (a.k.a. SLK, SYN, p59-FYN)
  Promoter: CMV
  Tag / fusion protein: mEmerald (C terminal on backbone)
  Cloning method: Unknown
  Sequencing primers: 5′ CMV-F; 3′ SV40pA-R
Terms and licenses: Academic/Nonprofit Terms; Industry Terms
Depositor comments: . Excitation = 487; Emission = 509. Localization data: Membrane Associated Kinase
How to cite: mEmerald-FYN2-N-10 was a gift from Michael Davidson (Addgene plasmid # 54100 ; http://n2t.net/addgene:54100 ; RRID:Addgene_54100)
